Addgene plasmid #234679: p349_DG
Purpose: (Empty Backbone) Golden gate domesticated pET28b with His10-GST-3C
Depositing lab: Matthew Wohlever. Depositing organization: University of Pittsburgh (University, School of Medicine, and Cancer Institute). Publication: A suite of pre-assembled, pET28b-based Golden Gate vectors for efficient protein engineering and expression. Gaur D, Wohlever ML. Protein Sci. 2025 Apr;34(4):e70106. doi: 10.1002/pro.70106. PubMed 40130802.
Backbone
  Vector backbone: pET28b
  Vector type: Bacterial Expression
  Tag / fusion protein: His10-GST-3C (N terminal on backbone)
Growth in bacteria
  Bacterial resistance: Kanamycin, 50 μg/mL
  Growth temperature: 37°C
  Growth strain: DH5alpha
  Copy number: Low Copy
Gene/Insert
  Gene/Insert name: None
  Mutation: No
  Tag / fusion protein: His10-GST-3C (N terminal on backbone)
Terms and licenses: Academic/Nonprofit Terms; Industry Terms: Not Available to Industry
Depositor comments: The construct features an N-terminal His10-GST fusion followed by a 3C protease cleavage site. The insert is cloned with a glycine scar at the C-terminus. BsaI recognition sites flank mScarlet3 to enable easy visualization of successful cloning through loss of red color. 5' Cloning Site: BsaI (destroyed), 3' Cloning Site: BsaI (destroyed).
How to cite: p349_DG was a gift from Matthew Wohlever (Addgene plasmid # 234679 ; http://n2t.net/addgene:234679 ; RRID:Addgene_234679)
