[The description below was written by a language model from this plasmid's Addgene catalogue record and pLannotate feature annotations shown in this document.]
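Description:
p349_DG is an empty bacterial expression backbone derived from pET28b that has been domesticated for Golden Gate cloning and pre-loaded with an N-terminal His10-GST-3C fusion module. It replicates in E. coli from a ColE1/pBR322-type origin accompanied by the bom region and the rop gene, consistent with its low-copy designation. Selection is by kanamycin through the aph(3')-Ia gene. An f1 origin is also present, as in the parent vector, and a plasmid-borne lacI gene with its own promoter supplies lac repressor.

The expression cassette follows the standard pET layout: a T7 promoter with an adjacent lac operator and the T7 gene 10 ribosome binding site drive a reading frame that opens with the polyhistidine tag, continues into Schistosoma japonicum glutathione S-transferase, and then, according to the depositor, a 3C protease cleavage site (not separately annotated in the feature table). The cassette ends at the T7 terminator. Between the tag module and the terminator sits a dropout cassette in the reverse orientation, consisting of a lac promoter with a CAP binding site driving a red fluorescent protein, which the depositor identifies as mScarlet3. BsaI sites flank this cassette, so a Golden Gate reaction replaces it with the gene of interest and destroys both sites. Correct clones can then be recognised by loss of red colour. Inserts are joined with a glycine scar at the C-terminus. A short His-tag fragment annotated just downstream of the dropout appears to be a remnant of the pET28b backbone.

The vector is intended for IPTG-inducible production of proteins in T7 polymerase-expressing E. coli strains. The His10 and GST tags permit affinity purification, and 3C cleavage allows their removal.
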