Features (pLannotate 1.2.2; 24 found; start..end, strand, type, name):
      1..589     +  rep_origin     ori: high-copy-number ColE1/pMB1/pBR322/pUC origin of replication
    775..914     -  misc_feature   bom: basis of mobility region from pBR322
   1016..1207    -  CDS            rop: Rop protein, which maintains plasmids at low copy number; rop
   1224..1604    +  CDS            YPB1_ECOLX: Protein predicted: Swiss-Prot protein existence level 4. From Escherichia coli.
   1676..1967    -  CDS            TcR (fragment): tetracycline efflux protein; tet; confers resistance to tetracycline
   1982..2003    -  protein_bind   CAP binding site: CAP binding activates transcription in the presence of cAMP. E. coli catabolite activator protein
   2016..3098    -  CDS            lacI: lac repressor; lacI; The lac repressor binds to the lac operator to inhibit transcription in E. coli. This inhibition can be relieved by adding lactose or isopropyl-β-D-thiogalactopyranoside (IPTG).
   3099..3176    -  promoter       lacI promoter: lacI
   3184..3463    -  CDS            TcR (fragment): tetracycline efflux protein; tet; confers resistance to tetracycline
   3485..3503    +  promoter       T7 promoter: promoter for bacteriophage T7 RNA polymerase
   3504..3528    +  protein_bind   lac operator: The lac repressor binds to the lac operator to inhibit transcription in E. coli. This inhibition can be relieved by adding lactose or isopropyl-β-D-thiogalactopyranoside (IPTG). lac repressor encoded by lacI
   3543..3565    +  RBS            RBS: efficient ribosome binding site from bacteriophage T7 gene 10 (Olins and Rangwala, 1989)
   3584..3600    +  CDS            capTEV™ (fragment): composite tag for in vivo biotinylation, TEV protease cleavage, and 6xHis tagging
   3623..4276    +  CDS            GST26_SCHJA: Experimental evidence at protein level: Swiss-Prot protein existence level 1. GST isoenzymes appear to play a central role in the parasite detoxification system. Other functions are also suspected including a role in increasing the solubility of haematin in the parasite gut. From Schistosoma japonicum (Blood fluke).
   4377..5039    -  CDS            mScarlet: mScarlet is a basic (constitutively fluorescent) red fluorescent protein published in 2016, derived from synthetic construct. It has moderate acid sensitivity.
   5086..5115    -  promoter       lac promoter: promoter for the E. coli lac operon
   5130..5151    -  protein_bind   CAP binding site: CAP binding activates transcription in the presence of cAMP. E. coli catabolite activator protein
   5164..5253    -  CDS            lacI (fragment): lac repressor; lacI; The lac repressor binds to the lac operator to inhibit transcription in E. coli. This inhibition can be relieved by adding lactose or isopropyl-β-D-thiogalactopyranoside (IPTG).
   5271..5288    +  CDS            9xHis (fragment): 9xHis affinity tag
   5298..5347    +  CDS            SET1 (fragment): solubility-enhancement tag derived from T7 phage gene 10B
   5355..5402    +  terminator     T7 terminator: transcription terminator for bacteriophage T7 RNA polymerase
   5439..5867    +  rep_origin     f1 ori (sequence partly withheld): f1 bacteriophage origin of replication; arrow indicates direction of (+) strand synthesis
   5920..5977    +  promoter       AmpR promoter (fragment): bla
   5986..6801    -  CDS            KanR: aminoglycoside phosphotransferase; aph(3')-Ia; confers resistance to kanamycin in bacteria or G418 (Geneticin®) in eukaryotes
>Addgene plasmid #234679 | p349_DG | addgene full sequence | sequence record 467857 | Addgene NGS Result
TTGAGATCCTTTTTTTCTGCGCGTAATCTGCTGCTTGCAAACAAAAAAACCACCGCTACCAGCGGTGGTT
TGTTTGCCGGATCAAGAGCTACCAACTCTTTTTCCGAAGGTAACTGGCTTCAGCAGAGCGCAGATACCAA
ATACTGTCCTTCTAGTGTAGCCGTAGTTAGGCCACCACTTCAAGAACTCTGTAGCACCGCCTACATACCT
CGCTCTGCTAATCCTGTTACCAGTGGCTGCTGCCAGTGGCGATAAGTCGTGTCTTACCGGGTTGGACTCA
AGACGATAGTTACCGGATAAGGCGCAGCGGTCGGGCTGAACGGGGGGTTCGTGCACACAGCCCAGCTTGG
AGCGAACGACCTACACCGAACTGAGATACCTACAGCGTGAGCTATGAGAAAGCGCCACGCTTCCCGAAGG
GAGAAAGGCGGACAGGTATCCGGTAAGCGGCAGGGTCGGAACAGGAGAGCGCACGAGGGAGCTTCCAGGG
GGAAACGCCTGGTATCTTTATAGTCCTGTCGGGTTTCGCCACCTCTGACTTGAGCGTCGATTTTTGTGAT
GCTCGTCAGGGGGGCGGAGCCTATGGAAAAACGCCAGCAACGCGGCCTTTTTACGGTTCCTGGCCTTTTG
CTGGCCTTTTGCTCACATGTTCTTTCCTGCGTTATCCCCTGATTCTGTGGATAACCGTATTACCGCCTTT
GAGTGAGCTGATACCGCTCGCCGCAGCCGAACGACCGAGCGCAGCGAGTCAGTGAGCGAGGAAGCGGAAG
AGCGCCTGATGCGGTATTTTCTCCTTACGCATCTGTGCGGTATTTCACACCGCAATGGTGCACTCTCAGT
ACAATCTGCTCTGATGCCGCATAGTTAAGCCAGTATACACTCCGCTATCGCTACGTGACTGGGTCATGGC
TGCGCCCCGACACCCGCCAACACCCGCTGACGCGCCCTGACGGGCTTGTCTGCTCCCGGCATCCGCTTAC
AGACAAGCTGTGACCGTCTCCGGGAGCTGCATGTGTCAGAGGTTTTCACCGTCATCACCGAAACGCGCGA
GGCAGCTGCGGTAAAGCTCATCAGCGTGGTCGTGAAGCGATTCACAGATGTCTGCCTGTTCATCCGCGTC
CAGCTCGTTGAGTTTCTCCAGAAGCGTTAATGTCTGGCTTCTGATAAAGCGGGCCATGTTAAGGGCGGTT
TTTTCCTGTTTGGTCACTGATGCCTCCGTGTAAGGGGGATTTCTGTTCATGGGGGTAATGATACCGATGA
AACGAGAGAGGATGCTCACGATACGGGTTACTGATGATGAACATGCCCGGTTACTGGAACGTTGTGAGGG
TAAACAACTGGCGGTATGGATGCGGCGGGACCAGAGAAAAATCACTCAGGGTCAATGCCAGCGCTTCGTT
AATACAGATGTAGGTGTTCCACAGGGTAGCCAGCAGCATCCTGCGATGCAGATCCGGAACATAATGGTGC
AGGGCGCTGACTTCCGCGTTTCCAGACTTTACGAAACACGGAAACCGAAGACCATTCATGTTGTTGCTCA
GGTCGCAGACGTTTTGCAGCAGCAGTCGCTTCACGTTCGCTCGCGTATCGGTGATTCATTCTGCTAACCA
GTAAGGCAACCCCGCCAGCCTAGCCGGGTCCTCAACGACAGGAGCACGATCATGCGCACCCGTGGGGCCG
CCATGCCGGCGATAATGGCCTGCTTCTCGCCGAAACGTTTGGTGGCGGGACCAGTGACGAAGGCTTGAGC
GAGGGCGTGCAAGATTCCGAATACCGCAAGCGACAGGCCGATCATCGTCGCGCTCCAGCGAAAGCGGTCC
TCGCCGAAAATGACCCAGAGCGCTGCCGGCACCTGTCCTACGAGTTGCATGATAAAGAAGACAGTCATAA
GTGCGGCGACGATAGTCATGCCCCGCGCCCACCGGAAGGAGCTGACTGGGTTGAAGGCTCTCAAGGGCAT
CGGTCGAGATCCCGGTGCCTAATGAGTGAGCTAACTTACATTAATTGCGTTGCGCTCACTGCCCGCTTTC
CAGTCGGGAAACCTGTCGTGCCAGCTGCATTAATGAATCGGCCAACGCGCGGGGAGAGGCGGTTTGCGTA
TTGGGCGCCAGGGTGGTTTTTCTTTTCACCAGTGAGACGGGCAACAGCTGATTGCCCTTCACCGCCTGGC
CCTGAGAGAGTTGCAGCAAGCGGTCCACGCTGGTTTGCCCCAGCAGGCGAAAATCCTGTTTGATGGTGGT
TAACGGCGGGATATAACATGAGCTGTCTTCGGTATCGTCGTATCCCACTACCGAGATATCCGCACCAACG
CGCAGCCCGGACTCGGTAATGGCGCGCATTGCGCCCAGCGCCATCTGATCGTTGGCAACCAGCATCGCAG
TGGGAACGATGCCCTCATTCAGCATTTGCATGGTTTGTTGAAAACCGGACATGGCACTCCAGTCGCCTTC
CCGTTCCGCTATCGGCTGAATTTGATTGCGAGTGAGATATTTATGCCAGCCAGCCAGACGCAGACGCGCC
GAGACAGAACTTAATGGGCCCGCTAACAGCGCGATTTGCTGGTGACCCAATGCGACCAGATGCTCCACGC
CCAGTCGCGTACCGTCTTCATGGGAGAAAATAATACTGTTGATGGGTGTCTGGTCAGAGACATCAAGAAA
TAACGCCGGAACATTAGTGCAGGCAGCTTCCACAGCAATGGCATCCTGGTCATCCAGCGGATAGTTAATG
ATCAGCCCACTGACGCGTTGCGCGAGAAGATTGTGCACCGCCGCTTTACAGGCTTCGACGCCGCTTCGTT
CTACCATCGACACCACCACGCTGGCACCCAGTTGATCGGCGCGAGATTTAATCGCCGCGACAATTTGCGA
CGGCGCGTGCAGGGCCAGACTGGAGGTGGCAACGCCAATCAGCAACGACTGTTTGCCCGCCAGTTGTTGT
GCCACGCGGTTGGGAATGTAATTCAGCTCCGCCATCGCCGCTTCCACTTTTTCCCGCGTTTTCGCAGAAA
CGTGGCTGGCCTGGTTCACCACGCGGGAAACGGTCTGATAAGAGACACCGGCATACTCTGCGACATCGTA
TAACGTTACTGGTTTCACATTCACCACCCTGAATTGACTCTCTTCCGGGCGCTATCATGCCATACCGCGA
AAGGTTTTGCGCCATTCGATGGTGTCCGGGATCTCGACGCTCTCCCTTATGCGACTCCTGCATTAGGAAG
CAGCCCAGTAGTAGGTTGAGGCCGTTGAGCACCGCCGCCGCAAGGAATGGTGCATGCAAGGAGATGGCGC
CCAACAGTCCCCCGGCCACGGGGCCTGCCACCATACCCACGCCGAAACAAGCGCTCATGAGCCCGAAGTG
GCGAGCCCGATCTTCCCCATCGGTGATGTCGGCGATATAGGCGCCAGCAACCGCACCTGTGGCGCCGGTG
ATGCCGGCCACGATGCGTCCGGCGTAGAGGATCGAGATCTCGATCCCGCGAAATTAATACGACTCACTAT
AGGGGAATTGTGAGCGGATAACAATTCCCCTCTAGAAATAATTTTGTTTAACTTTAAGAAGGAGATATAC
CATGGGCAGCAGCCATCATCATCATCATCACCATCATCATCATAGCAGCGGCATGTCCCCTATACTAGGT
TATTGGAAAATTAAGGGCCTTGTGCAACCCACTCGACTTCTTTTGGAATATCTTGAAGAAAAATATGAAG
AGCATTTGTATGAGCGCGATGAAGGTGATAAATGGCGAAACAAAAAGTTTGAATTGGGTTTGGAGTTTCC
CAATCTTCCTTATTATATTGATGGTGATGTTAAATTAACACAGTCTATGGCCATCATACGTTATATAGCT
GACAAGCACAACATGTTGGGTGGTTGTCCAAAAGAGCGTGCAGAGATTTCAATGCTTGAAGGAGCGGTTT
TGGATATTAGATACGGTGTTTCGAGAATTGCATATAGTAAAGACTTTGAAACTCTCAAAGTTGATTTTCT
TAGCAAGCTACCTGAAATGCTGAAAATGTTCGAAGATCGTTTATGTCATAAAACATATTTAAATGGTGAT
CATGTAACCCATCCTGACTTCATGTTGTATGACGCTCTTGATGTTGTTTTATACATGGACCCAATGTGCC
TGGATGCGTTCCCAAAATTAGTTTGTTTTAAAAAACGTATTGAAGCTATCCCACAAATTGATAAGTACTT
GAAATCCAGCAAGTATATAGCATGGCCTTTGCAGGGCTGGCAAGCCACGTTTGGTGGTGGCGACCATCCT
CCAAAATCGGATCTGGAAGTGCTCTTCCAGGGCCCGCATATGCGAGACCGCCTGGCTCTAGTAGCGATCT
ACACTAGCACTATCAGCGTTATTAGCTGCCGCCGCTGCCGCCGGTGCTATGGCGCGCCACGCTGCGTTCA
TACTGTTCCACCACGGTATAATCTTCGTTATGGCTCGTAATATCCAGTTTGCGATCAATGTTAAACGCGC
CCGGCATCTGCACCGGTTTTTTCGCGCGATAGGTGGTTTTAAAATCCGCCAGATAGCGGCCGCCATCTTT
CAGGCGCAGCGCCATTTTAATATCGCCTTTCAGCACCACATCTTCCGGATACAGGCGTTCGGTGCTCGCT
TCCCAGCCCATCGTTTTTTTCTGCATCACCGGGCCATCCGGCGGAAAGTTGGTGCCGCGCAGTTTCACTT
TATAAATCAGGGTGCCATCTTCCAGGCTCGTATCTTGCGCCACGCTCACCGCGCCGCCATCTTCAAAGTT
CATCACGCGTTCCCATTTAAAGCCTTCCGGAAAGCTCTGTTTCCAATAATCCGGAATATCCGCCGGATGT
TTGGTAAACGCGCGGCTGCCATACATAAACTGCGGGCTCAGAATATCCCAGCTAAACGGCAGCGGGCCGC
CTTTGGTCACGCGCAGTTTCGCGGTCTGCGTGCCTTCATACGGGCGGCCTTCGCCTTCGCCTTCAATTTC
AAATTCATGGCCGTTCATGCTGCCTTCCATGTGCACTTTAAAGCGCATAAATTCTTTAATCACCGCTTCG
GTGCTATCCATCTAGTATTTCTCCTCTTTCTCTAGTATGTGTACACAACATACGGCCGGAAGCATAAAGT
GTAAAGCCTGGGGTGCCTAATGAGTGAGCTAACTCACATTAATTGCGTTGCGCTCACTGCCCGCTTTCCA
GTCGGGAAACCTGTCGTGCCAGCTGCATTAATGAATCGGCCAACGCGCGGGGAGAGGCGGTTTGCGTATT
GGGTCTCAGGATGACTCGAGCACCACCACCACCACCACTGAGATCCGGCTGCTAACAAAGCCCGAAAGGA
AGCTGAGTTGGCTGCTGCCACCGCTGAGCAATAACTAGCATAACCCCTTGGGGCCTCTAAACGGGTCTTG
AGGGGTTTTTTGCTGAAAGGAGGAACTATATCCGGATTGGCGAATGGG
[124 nt withheld, positions 5439-5562]
C
[91 nt withheld, positions 5564-5654]
A
[49 nt withheld, positions 5656-5704]
CCTTTGACGTTGGAGTCCACGTTCTTT
[37 nt withheld, positions 5732-5768]
ACCCTATCTCGGTCTATTCTTTTGATTTATAAGGGATTTTGCCGATTTCGGCCTATTGGTTAAAAAATGA
GCTGATTTAACAAAAATTTAACGCGAATTTTAACAAAATATTAACGCTTACAATTTAGGTGGCACTTTTC
GGGGAAATGTGCGCGGAACCCCTATTTGTTTATTTTTCTAAATACATTCAAATATGTATCCGCTCATGAA
TTAATTCTTAGAAAAACTCATCGAGCATCAAATGAAACTGCAATTTATTCATATCAGGATTATCAATACC
ATATTTTTGAAAAAGCCGTTTCTGTAATGAAGGAGAAAACTCACCGAGGCAGTTCCATAGGATGGCAAGA
TCCTGGTATCGGTCTGCGATTCCGACTCGTCCAACATCAATACAACCTATTAATTTCCCCTCGTCAAAAA
TAAGGTTATCAAGTGAGAAATCACCATGAGTGACGACTGAATCCGGTGAGAATGGCAAAAGTTTATGCAT
TTCTTTCCAGACTTGTTCAACAGGCCAGCCATTACGCTCGTCATCAAAATCACTCGCATCAACCAAACCG
TTATTCATTCGTGATTGCGCCTGAGCGAGACGAAATACGCGATCGCTGTTAAAAGGACAATTACAAACAG
GAATCGAATGCAACCGGCGCAGGAACACTGCCAGCGCATCAACAATATTTTCACCTGAATCAGGATATTC
TTCTAATACCTGGAATGCTGTTTTCCCGGGGATCGCAGTGGTGAGTAACCATGCATCATCAGGAGTACGG
ATAAAATGCTTGATGGTCGGAAGAGGCATAAATTCCGTCAGCCAGTTTAGTCTGACCATCTCATCTGTAA
CATCATTGGCAACGCTACCTTTGCCATGTTTCAGAAACAACTCTGGCGCATCGGGCTTCCCATACAATCG
ATAGATTGTCGCACCTGATTGCCCGACATTATCGCGAGCCCATTTATACCCATATAAATCAGCATCCATG
TTGGAATTTAATCGCGGCCTAGAGCAAGACGTTTCCCGTTGAATATGGCTCATAACACCCCTTGTATTAC
TGTTTATGTAAGCAGACAGTTTTATTGTTCATGACCAAAATCCCTTAACGTGAGTTTTCGTTCCACTGAG
CGTCAGACCCCGTAGAAAAGATCAAAGGATCTTC
